>Addgene plasmid #213177 | ADRA2A-DuET | addgene full sequence | sequence record 430744 | Addgene NGS Result
TCCGCCTCCATCCAGTCTATTAATTGTTGCCGGGAAGCTAGAGTAAGTAGTTCGCCAGTTAATAGTTTGC
GCAACGTTGTTGCCATTGCTACAGGCATCGTGGTGTCACGCTCGTCGTTTGGTATGGCTTCATTCAGCTC
CGGTTCCCAACGATCAAGGCGAGTTACATGATCCCCCATGTTGTGCAAAAAAGCGGTTAGCTCCTTCGGT
CCTCCGATCGTTGTCAGAAGTAAGTTGGCCGCAGTGTTATCACTCATGGTTATGGCAGCACTGCATAATT
CTCTTACTGTCATGCCATCCGTAAGATGCTTTTCTGTGACTGGTGAGTACTCAACCAAGTCATTCTGAGA
ATAGTGTATGCGGCGACCGAGTTGCTCTTGCCCGGCGTCAATACGGGATAATACCGCGCCACATAGCAGA
ACTTTAAAAGTGCTCATCATTGGAAAACGTTCTTCGGGGCGAAAACTCTCAAGGATCTTACCGCTGTTGA
GATCCAGTTCGATGTAACCCACTCGTGCACCCAACTGATCTTCAGCATCTTTTACTTTCACCAGCGTTTC
TGGGTGAGCAAAAACAGGAAGGCAAAATGCCGCAAAAAAGGGAATAAGGGCGACACGGAAATGTTGAATA
CTCATACTCTTCCTTTTTCAATATTATTGAAGCATTTATCAGGGTTATTGTCTCATGAGCGGATACATAT
TTGAATGTATTTAGAAAAATAAACAAATAGGGGTTCCGCGCACATTTCCCCGAAAAGTGCCACCTGACGT
CGACGGATCGGGAGATCTCCCGATCCCCTATGGTGCACTCTCAGTACAATCTGCTCTGATGCCGCATAGT
TAAGCCAGTATCTGCTCCCTGCTTGTGTGTTGGAGGTCGCTGAGTAGTGCGCGAGCAAAATTTAAGCTAC
AACAAGGCAAGGCTTGACCGACATTTGCATGAAGAATCTGCTTAGGGTTAGGCGTTTTGCGCTGCTTCGC
GATGTACGGGCCAGATATACGCGTTGACATTGATTATTGACTAGTTATTAATAGTAATCAATTACGGGGT
CATTAGTTCATAGCCCATATATGGAGTTCCGCGTTACATAACTTACGGTAAATGGCCCGCCTGGCTGACC
GCCCAACGACCCCCGCCCATTGACGTCAATAATGACGTATGTTCCCATAGTAACGCCAATAGGGACTTTC
CATTGACGTCAATGGGTGGAGTATTTACGGTAAACTGCCCACTTGGCAGTACATCAAGTGTATCATATGC
CAAGTACGCCCCCTATTGACGTCAATGACGGTAAATGGCCCGCCTGGCATTATGCCCAGTACATGACCTT
ATGGGACTTTCCTACTTGGCAGTACATCTACGTATTAGTCATCGCTATTACCATGGTGATGCGGTTTTGG
CAGTACATCAATGGGCGTGGATAGCGGTTTGACTCACGGGGATTTCCAAGTCTCCACCCCATTGACGTCA
ATGGGAGTTTGTTTTGGCACCAAAATCAACGGGACTTTCCAAAATGTCGTAACAACTCCGCCCCATTGAC
GCAAATGGGCGGTAGGCGTGTACGGTGGGAGGTCTATATAAGCAGAGCTCTCTGGCTAACTAGAGAACCC
ACTGCTTACTGGCTTATCGAAATTAATACGACTCACTATAGGGAGACCCAAGCTGGCTAGCGTTTAAACT
TAAGCTTAGCGCCACCATGAAGACGATCATCGCCCTGAGCTACATCTTCTGCCTGGTATTCGCCGACTAC
AAGGACGATGATGACGCCAGCATCGATATGTTCCGGCAGGAGCAGCCACTCGCCGAGGGTTCCTTTGCCC
CCATGGGAAGTCTTCAGCCTGACGCCGGCAACGCTAGCTGGAATGGCACCGAAGCGCCCGGTGGAGGGGC
TCGGGCTACCCCATATTCTCTCCAGGTCACACTGACCCTGGTTTGTCTGGCCGGTCTCCTGATGCTGCTG
ACGGTCTTTGGCAATGTTTTGGTGATAATTGCGGTGTTCACCTCCAGAGCACTCAAGGCTCCCCAGAACC
TGTTCTTGGTCAGCCTGGCGTCTGCCGATATTCTGGTCGCCACCCTCGTAATTCCGTTTTCTCTTGCCAA
TGAGGTTATGGGTTACTGGTATTTTGGTAAGGCATGGTGCGAGATATACCTTGCTCTCGACGTTCTCTTC
TGCACCAGCAGTATTGTGCATCTGTGCGCAATTAGTCTGGACAGATATTGGTCCATCACGCAGGCAATAG
AATATAACTTGAAAAGGACTCCTCGGCGCATTAAGGCTATCATCATCACTGTCTGGGTCATTAGCGCTGT
GATAAGCTTCCCTCCACTTATTTCCATTGAAAAAAAAGGAGGAGGCGGAGGGCCGCAGCCTGCGGAGCCC
CGCTGTGAGATCAACGATCAGAAATGGTATGTCATCTCCTCCTGCATTGGGTCCTTCTTCGCCCCATGTC
TGATCATGATCCTCGTATATGTTAGGATTTATCAGATAGCTAAGCGAAGGACCCGGGTCCCCCCATCCAG
GAGAGGTCCAGACGCAGTGGCCGCTCCCCCCGGAGGCACAGAAAGGAGACCTAACGGTCTGGGACCAGAG
CGCTCCGCAGGACCTGGAGGTGCAGAAGCCGAGCCCTTGCCGACACAACTGAACGGAGCTCCCGGCGAAC
CAGCCCCAGCAGGTCCTCGCGATACTGACGCACTGGACCTCGAAGAGTCCTCTAGCAGCGATCATGCAGA
GCGCCCTCCAGGGCCTAGGAGACCTGAAAGAGGACCCAGAGGTAAAGGCAAGGCCCGGGCAAGTCAAGTG
AAACCGGGAGACTCTCTGCCTCGGAGGGGTCCAGGTGCTACTGGTATAGGGACTCCTGCCGCCGGTCCCG
GAGAAGAGCGGGTCGGCGCCGCTAAGGCAAGTCGCTGGCGGGGCAGACAAAACCGGGAAAAAAGGTTTAC
ATTCGTGCTCGCGGTAGTGATTGGCGTCTTCGTCGTGTGCTGGTTTCCATTCTTTTTTACCTATACCCTG
ACAGCCGTCGGCTGTTCTGTTCCACGGACACTGTTCAAGTTCTTTTTCTGGTTTGGCTACTGTAACTCAA
GCCTGAACCCGGTAATCTATACAATATTTAACCACGATTTTCGGAGGGCTTTTAAAAAGATCCTGTGCAG
AGGCGATAGGAAACGAATCGTTATCGATACCGGTGGACGCACCGGTGAATTCGATGAGGCCAGCACCACC
GTGTCTAAGACCGAGACTTCTCAGGTGGCCCCTGCCTAACTCGAGTCTAGAGGGCCCGTTTAAACCCGCT
GATCAGCCTCGACTGTGCCTTCTAGTTGCCAGCCATCTGTTGTTTGCCCCTCCCCCGTGCCTTCCTTGAC
CCTGGAAGGTGCCACTCCCACTGTCCTTTCCTAATAAAATGAGGAAATTGCATCGCATTGTCTGAGTAGG
TGTCATTCTATTCTGGGGGGTGGGGTGGGGCAGGACAGCAAGGGGGAGGATTGGGAAGACAATAGCAGGC
ATGCTGGGGATGCGGTGGGCTCTATGGCTTCTGAGGCGGAAAGAACCAGCTGGGGCTCTAGGGGGTATCC
CC
[124 nt withheld, positions 3573-3696]
C
[91 nt withheld, positions 3698-3788]
A
[49 nt withheld, positions 3790-3838]
CCTTTGACGTTGGAGTCCACGTTCTTT
[37 nt withheld, positions 3866-3902]
ACCCTATCTCGGTCTATTCTTTTGATTTATAAGGGATTTTGCCGATTTCGGCCTATTGGTTAAAAAATGA
GCTGATTTAACAAAAATTTAACGCGAATTAATTCTGTGGAATGTGTGTCAGTTAGGGTGTGGAAAGTCCC
CAGGCTCCCCAGCAGGCAGAAGTATGCAAAGCATGCATCTCAATTAGTCAGCAACCAGGTGTGGAAAGTC
CCCAGGCTCCCCAGCAGGCAGAAGTATGCAAAGCATGCATCTCAATTAGTCAGCAACCATAGTCCCGCCC
CTAACTCCGCCCATCCCGCCCCTAACTCCGCCCAGTTCCGCCCATTCTCCGCCCCATGGCTGACTAATTT
TTTTTATTTATGCAGAGGCCGAGGCCGCCTCTGCCTCTGAGCTATTCCAGAAGTAGTGAGGAGGCTTTTT
TGGAGGCCTAGGCTTTTGCAAAAAGCTCCCGGGAGCTTGTATATCCATTTTCGGATCTGATCAAGAGACA
GGATGAGGATCGTTTCGCATGATTGAACAAGATGGATTGCACGCAGGTTCTCCGGCCGCTTGGGTGGAGA
GGCTATTCGGCTATGACTGGGCACAACAGACAATCGGCTGCTCTGATGCCGCCGTGTTCCGGCTGTCAGC
GCAGGGGCGCCCGGTTCTTTTTGTCAAGACCGACCTGTCCGGTGCCCTGAATGAACTGCAGGACGAGGCA
GCGCGGCTATCGTGGCTGGCCACGACGGGCGTTCCTTGCGCAGCTGTGCTCGACGTTGTCACTGAAGCGG
GAAGGGACTGGCTGCTATTGGGCGAAGTGCCGGGGCAGGATCTCCTGTCATCTCACCTTGCTCCTGCCGA
GAAAGTATCCATCATGGCTGATGCAATGCGGCGGCTGCATACGCTTGATCCGGCTACCTGCCCATTCGAC
CACCAAGCGAAACATCGCATCGAGCGAGCACGTACTCGGATGGAAGCCGGTCTTGTCGATCAGGATGATC
TGGACGAAGAGCATCAGGGGCTCGCGCCAGCCGAACTGTTCGCCAGGCTCAAGGCGCGCATGCCCGACGG
CGAGGATCTCGTCGTGACCCATGGCGATGCCTGCTTGCCGAATATCATGGTGGAAAATGGCCGCTTTTCT
GGATTCATCGACTGTGGCCGGCTGGGTGTGGCGGACCGCTATCAGGACATAGCGTTGGCTACCCGTGATA
TTGCTGAAGAGCTTGGCGGCGAATGGGCTGACCGCTTCCTCGTGCTTTACGGTATCGCCGCTCCCGATTC
GCAGCGCATCGCCTTCTATCGCCTTCTTGACGAGTTCTTCTGAGCGGGACTCTGGGGTTCGAAATGACCG
ACCAAGCGACGCCCAACCTGCCATCACGAGATTTCGATTCCACCGCCGCCTTCTATGAAAGGTTGGGCTT
CGGAATCGTTTTCCGGGACGCCGGCTGGATGATCCTCCAGCGCGGGGATCTCATGCTGGAGTTCTTCGCC
CACCCCAACTTGTTTATTGCAGCTTATAATGGTTACAAATAAAGCAATAGCATCACAAATTTCACAAATA
AAGCATTTTTTTCACTGCATTCTAGTTGTGGTTTGTCCAAACTCATCAATGTATCTTATCATGTCTGTAT
ACCGTCGACCTCTAGCTAGAGCTTGGCGTAATCATGGTCATAGCTGTTTCCTGTGTGAAATTGTTATCCG
CTCACAATTCCACACAACATACGAGCCGGAAGCATAAAGTGTAAAGCCTGGGGTGCCTAATGAGTGAGCT
AACTCACATTAATTGCGTTGCGCTCACTGCCCGCTTTCCAGTCGGGAAACCTGTCGTGCCAGCTGCATTA
ATGAATCGGCCAACGCGCGGGGAGAGGCGGTTTGCGTATTGGGCGCTCTTCCGCTTCCTCGCTCACTGAC
TCGCTGCGCTCGGTCGTTCGGCTGCGGCGAGCGGTATCAGCTCACTCAAAGGCGGTAATACGGTTATCCA
CAGAATCAGGGGATAACGCAGGAAAGAACATGTGAGCAAAAGGCCAGCAAAAGGCCAGGAACCGTAAAAA
GGCCGCGTTGCTGGCGTTTTTCCATAGGCTCCGCCCCCCTGACGAGCATCACAAAAATCGACGCTCAAGT
CAGAGGTGGCGAAACCCGACAGGACTATAAAGATACCAGGCGTTTCCCCCTGGAAGCTCCCTCGTGCGCT
CTCCTGTTCCGACCCTGCCGCTTACCGGATACCTGTCCGCCTTTCTCCCTTCGGGAAGCGTGGCGCTTTC
TCATAGCTCACGCTGTAGGTATCTCAGTTCGGTGTAGGTCGTTCGCTCCAAGCTGGGCTGTGTGCACGAA
CCCCCCGTTCAGCCCGACCGCTGCGCCTTATCCGGTAACTATCGTCTTGAGTCCAACCCGGTAAGACACG
ACTTATCGCCACTGGCAGCAGCCACTGGTAACAGGATTAGCAGAGCGAGGTATGTAGGCGGTGCTACAGA
GTTCTTGAAGTGGTGGCCTAACTACGGCTACACTAGAAGAACGGTATTTGGTATCTGCGCTCTGCTGAAG
CCAGTTACCTTCGGAAAAAGAGTTGGTAGCTCTTGATCCGGCAAACAAACCACCGCTGGTAGCGGTGGTT
TTTTTGTTTGCAAGCAGCAGATTACGCGCAGAAAAAAAGGATCTCAAGAAGATCCTTTGATCTTTTCTAC
GGGGTCTGACGCTCAGTGGAACGAAAACTCACGTTAAGGGATTTTGGTCATGAGATTATCAAAAAGGATC
TTCACCTAGATCCTTTTAAATTAAAAATGAAGTTTTAAATCAATCTAAAGTATATATGAGTAAACTTGGT
CTGACAGTTACCAATGCTTAATCAGTGAGGCACCTATCTCAGCGATCTGTCTATTTCGTTCATCCATAGT
TGCCTGACTCCCCGTCGTGTAGATAACTACGATACGGGAGGGCTTACCATCTGGCCCCAGTGCTGCAATG
ATACCGCGAGACCCACGCTCACCGGCTCCAGATTTATCAGCAATAAACCAGCCAGCCGGAAGGGCCGAGC
GCAGAAGTGGTCCTGCAACTTTA
Features (pLannotate 1.2.2; 21 found; start..end, strand, type, name):
    636..740     -  promoter       AmpR promoter: bla
    799..851     -  misc_feature   bom (fragment): basis of mobility region from pBR322
   1006..1385    +  enhancer       CMV enhancer: human cytomegalovirus immediate early enhancer
   1386..1589    +  promoter       CMV promoter: human cytomegalovirus (CMV) immediate early promoter
   1585..1618    +  LTR            5' LTR (truncated) (fragment): truncated 5' long terminal repeat (LTR) from HIV-1
   1634..1652    +  promoter       T7 promoter: promoter for bacteriophage T7 RNA polymerase
   1745..1765    +  CDS            3xFLAG (fragment): three tandem FLAG® epitope tags
   1778..3172    +  CDS            ADRA2A: ADA2A_HUMAN - Also known as ADRA2R, ADRAR. Experimental evidence at protein level: Swiss-Prot protein existence level 1. Alpha-2 adrenergic receptors mediate the catecholamine- induced inhibition of adenylate cyclase through the action of G proteins. The rank order of potency for agonists of this receptor is oxymetazoline > clonidine > epinephrine > norepinephrine > phenylephrine > dopamine > p-synephrine > p-tyramine > serotonin = p- octopamine. For antagonists, the rank order is yohimbine > phentolamine = mianserine > chlorpromazine = spiperone = prazosin > propanolol > alprenolol = pindolol
   3303..3527    +  polyA_signal   bGH poly(A) signal: bovine growth hormone polyadenylation signal
   3531..3552    +  promoter       SV40 promoter (fragment): SV40 enhancer and early promoter
   3573..4001    +  rep_origin     f1 ori (sequence partly withheld): f1 bacteriophage origin of replication; arrow indicates direction of (+) strand synthesis
   4015..4344    +  promoter       SV40 promoter: SV40 enhancer and early promoter
   4411..5202    +  CDS            neo: KKA2_KLEPN - Also known as kan, nptII. Experimental evidence at protein level: Swiss-Prot protein existence level 1. Resistance to kanamycin, neomycin, paromomycin, ribostamycin, butirosin and gentamicin B. From Klebsiella pneumoniae.
   5226..5384    +  CDS            ble (fragment): BLE_KLEPN - Experimental evidence at protein level: Swiss-Prot protein existence level 1. Binding protein with a strong affinity to the bleomycin family of antibiotics. Binds to CL990; an antimitotic-antibiotic compound. From Klebsiella pneumoniae.
   5379..5500    +  polyA_signal   SV40 poly(A) signal: SV40 polyadenylation signal
   5573..5589    -  protein_bind   lac operator: The lac repressor binds to the lac operator to inhibit transcription in E. coli. This inhibition can be relieved by adding lactose or isopropyl-β-D-thiogalactopyranoside (IPTG). lac repressor encoded by lacI
   5597..5627    -  promoter       lac promoter: promoter for the E. coli lac operon
   5642..5663    -  protein_bind   CAP binding site: CAP binding activates transcription in the presence of cAMP. E. coli catabolite activator protein
   5676..5768    -  CDS            lacI (fragment): lac repressor; lacI; The lac repressor binds to the lac operator to inhibit transcription in E. coli. This inhibition can be relieved by adding lactose or isopropyl-β-D-thiogalactopyranoside (IPTG).
   5951..6539    -  rep_origin     ori: high-copy-number ColE1/pMB1/pBR322/pUC origin of replication
   6710..635     -  CDS            AmpR (across the origin): β-lactamase; bla; confers resistance to ampicillin, carbenicillin, and related antibiotics
