[The description below was written by a language model from this plasmid's Addgene catalogue record and pLannotate feature annotations shown in this document.]
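Description:
ADRA2A-DuET is a mammalian expression plasmid built on the pcDNA 3.1 (+) backbone that carries the human alpha-2A adrenergic receptor (ADRA2A), a class A G protein-coupled receptor of the adrenoceptor family that couples catecholamine binding to inhibition of adenylate cyclase. The plasmid is propagated in E. coli through a high-copy ColE1/pUC-type origin and selected with ampicillin via the β-lactamase gene. An f1 origin is also present. For selection in mammalian cells, the backbone provides a neomycin/kanamycin phosphotransferase gene driven by the SV40 enhancer/early promoter and terminated by an SV40 polyadenylation signal. Short annotated fragments such as the partial ble, lacI, HIV-1 LTR and bom hits appear to be backbone remnants or similarity matches rather than functional parts.

The receptor open reading frame sits downstream of the CMV immediate-early enhancer and promoter, which give strong constitutive transcription in mammalian cells, and is followed by the bovine growth hormone polyadenylation signal. A T7 promoter between the CMV promoter and the insert allows in vitro transcription. In the DuET design, the receptor is preceded by a cleavable hemagglutinin signal peptide, which promotes membrane insertion and is removed during processing, and by an N-terminal FLAG epitope. This epitope appears in the feature table as a short match to part of a 3xFLAG element just upstream of the ADRA2A coding sequence. A 1D4 epitope is fused to the C terminus according to the catalogue record, but neither it nor the signal peptide is annotated separately in the table. With a tag at each end, the receptor can be captured by one epitope and detected by the other. This suits the construct to its stated purpose of mammalian-cell expression and proteomics studies, such as multiplexed testing of anti-GPCR antibody selectivity.
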