Addgene plasmid #213177: ADRA2A-DuET
Purpose: The DuET construct encodes the named human GPCR engineered with a cleaved hemagglutinin signal peptide, a 5' FLAG and a 3' 1D4 epitope tag optimized for expression in mammalian cells and proteomics studies.
Depositing lab: Thomas Sakmar. Depositing organization: Rockefeller University. Publication: Multiplexed selectivity screening of anti-GPCR antibodies. Dahl L, Kotliar IB, Bendes A, Dodig-Crnkovic T, Fromm S, Elofsson A, Uhlen M, Sakmar TP, Schwenk JM. Sci Adv. 2023 May 3;9(18):eadf9297. doi: 10.1126/sciadv.adf9297. Epub 2023 May 3. PubMed 37134173.
Backbone
  Vector backbone: pcDNA 3.1 (+)
  Vector type: Mammalian Expression
Growth in bacteria
  Bacterial resistance: Ampicillin, 100 μg/mL
  Growth temperature: 37°C
  Growth strain: DH5alpha
  Copy number: High Copy
Gene/Insert
  Gene/Insert name: ADRA2A (alt names: Adrenoceptor alpha 2A; ADRA2, ADRA2R, ADRAR)
  Species: H. sapiens (human)
  Entrez Gene: ADRA2A (a.k.a. ADRA2, ADRA2R, ADRAR, ALPHA2AAR, ZNF32)
  Promoter: CMV, T7
  Tag / fusion protein: FLAG (N terminal on insert); 1D4 (C terminal on insert)
  Cloning method: Gibson Cloning
Terms and licenses: Academic/Nonprofit Terms; Industry Terms: Not Available to Industry
Depositor comments: Class: A, Family: adrenoceptor. Ensembl ID: ENSG00000150594, Uniprot ID: P08913
How to cite: ADRA2A-DuET was a gift from Thomas Sakmar (Addgene plasmid # 213177 ; http://n2t.net/addgene:213177 ; RRID:Addgene_213177)
